Addgene plasmid #185839: pAF7E1
Purpose: Expressing artificial trans-activator in Saccharomyces cerevisiae
Depositing lab: Claudia Vickers. Depositing organization: University of Queensland. Publication: Engineering eukaryote-like regulatory circuits to expand artificial control mechanisms for metabolic engineering in Saccharomyces cerevisiae. Peng B, Bandari NC, Lu Z, Howard CB, Scott C, Trau M, Dumsday G, Vickers CE. Commun Biol. 2022 Feb 16;5(1):135. doi: 10.1038/s42003-022-03070-z. PubMed 35173283.
Backbone
  Vector backbone: pRS414
  Vector type: Yeast Expression
Growth in bacteria
  Bacterial resistance: Ampicillin, 100 μg/mL
  Growth temperature: 37°C
  Growth strain: DH5alpha
  Copy number: High Copy
Gene/Insert
  Gene/Insert name: PHAC1>Zif268>MED15>PABF1
  Species: Synthetic
  Mutation: None
  Cloning method: Gibson Cloning
Terms and licenses: Academic/Nonprofit Terms; Industry Terms: Not Available to Industry
How to cite: pAF7E1 was a gift from Claudia Vickers (Addgene plasmid # 185839 ; http://n2t.net/addgene:185839 ; RRID:Addgene_185839)
