[The description below was written by a language model from this plasmid's Addgene catalogue record and pLannotate feature annotations shown in this document.]
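Description:
pAF7E1 is a yeast expression plasmid built on the pRS414 centromeric shuttle backbone for producing an artificial trans-activator in Saccharomyces cerevisiae. In yeast it is maintained through a CEN6/ARS element, which gives stable low-copy segregation, and is selected by tryptophan prototrophy through the TRP1 gene and its native promoter. In E. coli it replicates from a high-copy ColE1/pUC-type origin with ampicillin resistance (bla). An f1 origin, lac promoter/operator and lacZα remnants, and flanking T3 and T7 promoters are carried over from the pRS multiple cloning region.

The synthetic insert, assembled by Gibson cloning, is recorded as PHAC1>Zif268>MED15>PABF1. The notation suggests that the HAC1 promoter drives a fusion of the Zif268 zinc-finger DNA-binding domain to the yeast Mediator subunit Med15 (Gal11). The feature table is consistent with this. Between the T3 and T7 sites it detects a short EGR1 fragment (Zif268 is the EGR1 zinc-finger domain) followed by a full-length GAL11/MED15 coding sequence. An upstream hit to an uncertain yeast ORF probably reflects genomic sequence within the promoter region rather than an intended coding part. The role of the ABF1-derived element at the end of the insert name is not explained in the record and it is not annotated in the table; only a short unannotated stretch follows MED15.

Tethering Med15 to DNA through Zif268 would be expected to recruit the transcription machinery to promoters carrying Zif268 binding sites, giving a synthetic activator independent of native regulators. The construct belongs to a set developed for eukaryote-like regulatory circuits that control gene expression in yeast metabolic engineering.
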