Features (pLannotate 1.2.2; 20 found; start..end, strand, type, name):
      1..504     -  misc_feature   CEN/ARS: S. cerevisiae CEN6 centromere fused to an autonomously replicating sequence
    541..645     +  promoter       AmpR promoter: bla
    646..1506    +  CDS            AmpR: β-lactamase; bla; confers resistance to ampicillin, carbenicillin, and related antibiotics
   1677..2265    +  rep_origin     ori: high-copy-number ColE1/pMB1/pBR322/pUC origin of replication
   2448..2540    +  CDS            lacI (fragment): lac repressor; lacI; The lac repressor binds to the lac operator to inhibit transcription in E. coli. This inhibition can be relieved by adding lactose or isopropyl-β-D-thiogalactopyranoside (IPTG).
   2553..2574    +  protein_bind   CAP binding site: CAP binding activates transcription in the presence of cAMP. E. coli catabolite activator protein
   2589..2619    +  promoter       lac promoter: promoter for the E. coli lac operon
   2627..2643    +  protein_bind   lac operator: The lac repressor binds to the lac operator to inhibit transcription in E. coli. This inhibition can be relieved by adding lactose or isopropyl-β-D-thiogalactopyranoside (IPTG). lac repressor encoded by lacI
   2688..2706    +  promoter       T3 promoter: promoter for bacteriophage T3 RNA polymerase
   2917..3225    +  CDS            YFD2_YEAST: Protein uncertain: Swiss-Prot protein existence level 5. From Saccharomyces cerevisiae (strain ATCC 204508 / S288c) (Baker's yeast).
   3269..3358    +  CDS            EGR1 (fragment): EGR1_SERCA - Also known as ZENK From Serinus canaria (Island canary) (Fringilla canaria).
   3575..6814    +  CDS            GAL11: MED15_YEAST - Also known as ABE1 From Saccharomyces cerevisiae (strain ATCC 204508 / S288c) (Baker's yeast).
   7013..7031    -  promoter       T7 promoter: promoter for bacteriophage T7 RNA polymerase
   7039..7194    +  CDS            lacZα (fragment): LacZα fragment of β-galactosidase; lacZ fragment
   7198..7626    +  rep_origin     f1 ori (sequence partly withheld): f1 bacteriophage origin of replication; arrow indicates direction of (+) strand synthesis
   7654..7705    -  misc_feature   bom (fragment): basis of mobility region from pBR322
   7759..8430    -  CDS            TRP1: TRPF_YEAST - Experimental evidence at protein level: Swiss-Prot protein existence level 1. From Saccharomyces cerevisiae (strain ATCC 204508 / S288c) (Baker's yeast).
   8431..8578    -  promoter       TRP1 promoter: S. cerevisiae TRP1
   8716..8765    -  misc_feature   bom (fragment): basis of mobility region from pBR322
   8867..8902    -  CDS            rop (fragment): Rop protein, which maintains plasmids at low copy number; rop
>Addgene plasmid #185839 | pAF7E1 | addgene full sequence | sequence record 368101 | Addgene NGS Result
GATCGCTTGCCTGTAACTTACACGCGCCTCGTATCTTTTAATGATGGAATAATTTGGGAATTTACTCTGT
GTTTATTTATTTTTATGTTTTGTATTTGGATTTTAGAAAGTAAATAAAGAAGGTAGAAGAGTTACGGAAT
GAAGAAAAAAAAATAAACAAAGGTTTAAAAAATTTCAACAAAAAGCGTACTTTACATATATATTTATTAG
ACAAGAAAAGCAGATTAAATAGATATACATTCGATTAACGATAAGTAAAATGTAAAATCACAGGATTTTC
GTGTGTGGTCTTCTACACAGACAAGATGAAACAATTCGGCATTAATACCTGAGAGCAGGAAGAGCAAGAT
AAAAGGTAGTATTTGTTGGCGATCCCCCTAGAGTCTTTTACATCTTCGGAAAACAAAAACTATTTTTTCT
TTAATTTCTTTTTTTACTTTCTATTTTTAATTTATATATTTATATTAAAAAATTTAAATTATAATTATTT
TTATAGCACGTGATGAAAAGGACCCAGGTGGCACTTTTCGGGGAAATGTGCGCGGAACCCCTATTTGTTT
ATTTTTCTAAATACATTCAAATATGTATCCGCTCATGAGACAATAACCCTGATAAATGCTTCAATAATAT
TGAAAAAGGAAGAGTATGAGTATTCAACATTTCCGTGTCGCCCTTATTCCCTTTTTTGCGGCATTTTGCC
TTCCTGTTTTTGCTCACCCAGAAACGCTGGTGAAAGTAAAAGATGCTGAAGATCAGTTGGGTGCACGAGT
GGGTTACATCGAACTGGATCTCAACAGCGGTAAGATCCTTGAGAGTTTTCGCCCCGAAGAACGTTTTCCA
ATGATGAGCACTTTTAAAGTTCTGCTATGTGGCGCGGTATTATCCCGTATTGACGCCGGGCAAGAGCAAC
TCGGTCGCCGCATACACTATTCTCAGAATGACTTGGTTGAGTACTCACCAGTCACAGAAAAGCATCTTAC
GGATGGCATGACAGTAAGAGAATTATGCAGTGCTGCCATAACCATGAGTGATAACACTGCGGCCAACTTA
CTTCTGACAACGATCGGAGGACCGAAGGAGCTAACCGCTTTTTTGCACAACATGGGGGATCATGTAACTC
GCCTTGATCGTTGGGAACCGGAGCTGAATGAAGCCATACCAAACGACGAGCGTGACACCACGATGCCTGT
AGCAATGGCAACAACGTTGCGCAAACTATTAACTGGCGAACTACTTACTCTAGCTTCCCGGCAACAATTA
ATAGACTGGATGGAGGCGGATAAAGTTGCAGGACCACTTCTGCGCTCGGCCCTTCCGGCTGGCTGGTTTA
TTGCTGATAAATCTGGAGCCGGTGAGCGTGGGTCTCGCGGTATCATTGCAGCACTGGGGCCAGATGGTAA
GCCCTCCCGTATCGTAGTTATCTACACGACGGGGAGTCAGGCAACTATGGATGAACGAAATAGACAGATC
GCTGAGATAGGTGCCTCACTGATTAAGCATTGGTAACTGTCAGACCAAGTTTACTCATATATACTTTAGA
TTGATTTAAAACTTCATTTTTAATTTAAAAGGATCTAGGTGAAGATCCTTTTTGATAATCTCATGACCAA
AATCCCTTAACGTGAGTTTTCGTTCCACTGAGCGTCAGACCCCGTAGAAAAGATCAAAGGATCTTCTTGA
GATCCTTTTTTTCTGCGCGTAATCTGCTGCTTGCAAACAAAAAAACCACCGCTACCAGCGGTGGTTTGTT
TGCCGGATCAAGAGCTACCAACTCTTTTTCCGAAGGTAACTGGCTTCAGCAGAGCGCAGATACCAAATAC
TGTTCTTCTAGTGTAGCCGTAGTTAGGCCACCACTTCAAGAACTCTGTAGCACCGCCTACATACCTCGCT
CTGCTAATCCTGTTACCAGTGGCTGCTGCCAGTGGCGATAAGTCGTGTCTTACCGGGTTGGACTCAAGAC
GATAGTTACCGGATAAGGCGCAGCGGTCGGGCTGAACGGGGGGTTCGTGCACACAGCCCAGCTTGGAGCG
AACGACCTACACCGAACTGAGATACCTACAGCGTGAGCTATGAGAAAGCGCCACGCTTCCCGAAGGGAGA
AAGGCGGACAGGTATCCGGTAAGCGGCAGGGTCGGAACAGGAGAGCGCACGAGGGAGCTTCCAGGGGGAA
ACGCCTGGTATCTTTATAGTCCTGTCGGGTTTCGCCACCTCTGACTTGAGCGTCGATTTTTGTGATGCTC
GTCAGGGGGGCGGAGCCTATGGAAAAACGCCAGCAACGCGGCCTTTTTACGGTTCCTGGCCTTTTGCTGG
CCTTTTGCTCACATGTTCTTTCCTGCGTTATCCCCTGATTCTGTGGATAACCGTATTACCGCCTTTGAGT
GAGCTGATACCGCTCGCCGCAGCCGAACGACCGAGCGCAGCGAGTCAGTGAGCGAGGAAGCGGAAGAGCG
CCCAATACGCAAACCGCCTCTCCCCGCGCGTTGGCCGATTCATTAATGCAGCTGGCACGACAGGTTTCCC
GACTGGAAAGCGGGCAGTGAGCGCAACGCAATTAATGTGAGTTAGCTCACTCATTAGGCACCCCAGGCTT
TACACTTTATGCTTCCGGCTCGTATGTTGTGTGGAATTGTGAGCGGATAACAATTTCACACAGGAAACAG
CTATGACCATGATTACGCCAAGCGCGCAATTAACCCTCACTAAAGGGAACAAAAGCTGGAGCTCTACAAT
GAAAACAACACCAAGCTGCCAAAAGCTGTATATTAAAGTTAAAGCTCCCTCATTTTTAGTAAGGACGCTT
TCTTTTCCCACAAAAGGGACGAGGAAAAAAAGAAAAACCTGGAAATATAGTCACGTGACATGAATAAACA
AGACCTAGGGCAATATGGAAAAAGAAGCTAGGATAAAAATACATTTATGAGGGTTGTAAGGCAAAGTGGC
TCAGCATTAAGTAGGGCTAAAAAGAGTCGCAAATATACATCGTACCGAGTGATGAACGTGGTTTTGAACA
CCTTGTTCTCTTTTGTTCTCGCTCCCTACATTCACTATATATTAGAAGAAATTTCACCTCAATGGACAAC
TCGAGAAATGAATACAGAAATATGTTTTTTAGCGAAATTTTCCTTTCTTCTTGTCTTCTTGTTTTATTTA
AACTTCCAAGGCTTTAACTCAGTGTCAAACATAACAACCTCCTCCTCCCCCACCTACGACAACAACCGCC
ACTGGATCCATCATGGGTACTAGACCATACGCTTGTCCAGTTGAATCTTGTGATAGAAGATTCTCCAGAT
CCGATGAATTGACCAGACATATTAGAATCCATACCGGTCAAAAGCCATTCCAATGTAGAATCTGTATGAG
GAACTTCTCCAGGTCTGATCATTTGACTACTCATATCAGAACCCACACTGGTGAAAAACCATTCGCTTGT
GATATTTGCGGTAGAAAGTTTGCTAGATCCGACGAAAGAAAAAGACATACCAAAATTCATTCTAGAGGTG
GTGGTACTCCAGCTGCTGCTTCTACTTTGGAAGTCGACTGTACCCCACCTAAGAAGAAAAGAAAGGTTGG
TACCTCTGCTGCTCCTGTCCAAGACAAAGACACTCTGTCCAATGCCGAGCGTGCGAAGAACGTCAACGGG
TTGCTTCAGGTGCTCATGGACATTAACACTCTGAACGGAGGGAGCTCCGACACTGCTGATAAGATAAGAA
TTCATGCCAAAAACTTCGAGGCAGCTTTGTTCGCAAAGAGCTCTTCAAAGAAAGAATACATGGACAGCAT
GAACGAAAAAGTTGCTGTCATGCGCAACACGTACAATACGAGGAAAAACGCCGTTACTGCTGCTGCCGCT
AATAACAACATTAAACCCGTGGAACAGCACCATATTAACAACTTGAAAAATTCTGGCAACAGCGCCAATA
ATATGAATGTCAATATGAATCTAAACCCACAGATGTTCTTGAATCAGCAGGCTCAGGCAAGGCAACAGGT
TGCGCAACAATTAAGAAATCAACAACAACAACAACAACAGCAGCAGCAGCAACAGAGGCGTCAATTGACT
CCTCAACAACAACAATTAGTGAACCAGATGAAAGTGGCACCTATTCCCAAACAATTACTGCAAAGAATTC
CTAACATTCCACCCAATATCAACACCTGGCAGCAGGTCACTGCTTTGGCTCAACAAAAGCTATTGACACC
TCAGGATATGGAAGCTGCGAAGGAAGTCTACAAGATTCACCAGCAGTTGCTATTCAAAGCAAGGCTACAG
CAACAACAAGCACAGGCTCAAGCACAAGCTAATAACAACAACAACGGCCTCCCCCAAAATGGTAATATTA
ACAATAACATAAATATTCCTCAACAGCAGCAAATGCAACCTCCCAATTCAAGTGCGAACAACAACCCTTT
GCAACAGCAATCATCACAAAATACCGTACCAAACGTCCTCAACCAAATTAACCAAATCTTTTCTCCAGAG
GAGCAACGCAGCTTATTACAAGAAGCCATCGAAACCTGCAAGAATTTTGAAAAAACACAATTGGGTAGTA
CGATGACGGAACCTGTCAAGCAAAGTTTTATTAGGAAATACATTAACCAAAAGGCCCTGAGAAAAATCCA
AGCTTTGAGAGATGTTAAGAACAACAATAACGCTAACAACAACGGCTCGAACCTTCAGAGAGCCCAAAAT
GTCCCTATGAATATCATCCAACAACAACAACAACAGAACACGAACAATAATGACACCATTGCCACTTCTG
CTACACCTAATGCTGCCGCTTTCTCTCAGCAACAGAACGCAAGTTCTAAATTATATCAGATGCAACAACA
GCAACAAGCTCAAGCTCAAGCTCAAGCTCAAGCTCAGGCACAGGCTCAAGCACAAGCTCAAGCACAGGCG
GCACAAGCGGCGCAAGCGCAAGCACAAGCACAAGCACAAGCACAAGCACAGGCACAGGCACAGGCACAAG
CCCAGGCGCAGGCCCAAGCCCAAGCCCAAGCACAAGCACAAGCACACGCTCAGCACCAGCCCTCCCAACA
ACCACAACAAGCTCAGCAACAACCTAACCCACTACATGGGTTGACACCTACTGCAAAGGATGTCGAAGTA
ATTAAGCAATTGTCCTTGGATGCTTCTAAGACCAACCTAAGGCTTACGGACGTAACAAATTCTTTATCCA
ATGAAGAAAAGGAAAAAATTAAAATGAAGTTAAAGCAAGGTCAAAAGCTTTTTGTTCAGGTGAGTAATTT
CGCCCCACAAGTCTACATCATCACAAAGAATGAAAACTTCTTGAAGGAAGTTTTTCAGTTAAGAATCTTT
GTAAAAGAGATCCTAGAAAAATGTGCCGAGGGTATATTTGTTGTTAAATTAGACACCGTTGACAGGTTAA
TTATTAAGTATCAAAAATATTGGGAAAGTATGAGAATTCAAATTTTAAGAAGACAAGCTATTTTAAGACA
ACAACAGCAAATGGCAAACAACAATGGGAACCCAGGCACTACTTCTACTGGAAACAATAATAATATTGCA
ACTCAGCAAAATATGCAACAGTCACTACAGCAAATGCAGCATTTACAGCAATTGAAAATGCAGCAGCAAC
AACAACAGCAGCAACAACAACAGCAGCAACAACAACAGCAGCAACAACAACAGCAACAGCACATATATCC
CTCCTCGACTCCTGGTGTGGCTAATTATTCGGCAATGGCTAATGCACCCGGTAACAATATCCCATATATG
AACCATAAAAATACCTCTAGCATGGATTTTTTGAACTCTATGGAAAATACACCAAAAGTTCCCGTATCCG
CTGCGGCAACCCCATCACTGAACAAGACGATCAACGGTAAGGTGAATGGCAGGACAAAATCTAATACGAT
ACCTGTTACCAGCATTCCATCAACAAATAAGAAACTATCAATTTCAAATGCCGCTAGTCAACAACCCACT
CCTAGGTCTGCATCAAATACCGCTAAGTCAACCCCAAATACAAATCCTTCTCCACTGAAAACCCAAACTA
AAAATGGCACACCAAACCCCAATAATATGAAGACTGTACAGTCTCCTATGGGTGCACAACCATCATATAA
TAGTGCCATTATAGAGAATGCATTCAGAAAGGAAGAACTCTTGTTAAAAGATTTGGAAATCAGGAAGTTG
GAGATATCTTCTCGTTTTAAACATCGCCAAGAAATTTTCAAAGATTCTCCTATGGATTTGTTTATGAGTA
CGCTGGGTGATTGCTTAGGTATCAAAGATGAAGAGATGCTTACGTCATGCACTATCCCAAAGGCTGTGGT
TGATCACATCAACGGCTCTGGCAAAAGGAAGCCTACAAAAGCGGCTCAAAGGGCTCGCGATCAAGATTCC
ATTGACATTTCCATAAAAGACAACAAATTGGTTATGAAGAGTAAATTCAATAAGAGCAATAGGTCGTATT
CGATAGCGTTGTCCAATGTAGCTGCTATATTCAAGGGTATCGGTGGTAACTTTAAAGACTTGTCCACTTT
GGTTCATTCATCATCGCCGTCCACATCTTCTAATATGGATGTCGGCAACCCAAGAAAAAGAAAAGCCAGC
GTATTAGAAATAAGCCCGCAAGATTCGATAGCCTCGGTGCTATCACCAGATTCAAATATAATGAGTGATT
CTAAAAAAATTAAAGTAGATTCTCCTGATGACCCATTCATGACAAAATCAGGAGCCACAACTAGTGAAAA
ACAAGAAGTAACAAATGAAGCTCCATTTTTAACTTCTGGGACTAGTTCAGAACAATTCAATGTATGGGAT
TGGAATAATTGGACAAGTGCTACTTAACCTGCAGGATACCCAGTTGAGAAGACGAGCTATTTTTCTCATG
TTTCTTTTGTTTATTCACTTTTCTATACTTTTTCTTTTCTATTGAAATATATATTATATCTTATGTATGT
TTTTTTGTATTATAAACAAGCAAATTTCGTCTTGCCATTTACCTTCTGATATTAATCACATGTATATCGG
GCCCCAATTCGCCCTATAGTGAGTCGTATTACGCGCGCTCACTGGCCGTCGTTTTACAACGTCGTGACTG
GGAAAACCCTGGCGTTACCCAACTTAATCGCCTTGCAGCACATCCCCCTTTCGCCAGCTGGCGTAATAGC
GAAGAGGCCCGCACCGATCGCCCTTCCCAACAGTTGCGCAGCCTGAATGGCGAATGG
[124 nt withheld, positions 7198-7321]
C
[91 nt withheld, positions 7323-7413]
A
[49 nt withheld, positions 7415-7463]
CCTTTGACGTTGGAGTCCACGTTCTTT
[37 nt withheld, positions 7491-7527]
ACCCTATCTCGGTCTATTCTTTTGATTTATAAGGGATTTTGCCGATTTCGGCCTATTGGTTAAAAAATGA
GCTGATTTAACAAAAATTTAACGCGAATTTTAACAAAATATTAACGCTTACAATTTCCTGATGCGGTATT
TTCTCCTTACGCATCTGTGCGGTATTTCACACCGCATAGATCGGCAAGTGCACAAACAATACTTAAATAA
ATACTACTCAGTAATAACCTATTTCTTAGCATTTTTGACGAAATTTGCTATTTTGTTAGAGTCTTTTACA
CCATTTGTCTCCACACCTCCGCTTACATCAACACCAATAACGCCATTTAATCTAAGCGCATCACCAACAT
TTTCTGGCGTCAGTCCACCAGCTAACATAAAATGTAAGCTTTCGGGGCTCTCTTGCCTTCCAACCCAGTC
AGAAATCGAGTTCCAATCCAAAAGTTCACCTGTCCCACCTGCTTCTGAATCAAACAAGGGAATAAACGAA
TGAGGTTTCTGTGAAGCTGCACTGAGTAGTATGTTGCAGTCTTTTGGAAATACGAGTCTTTTAATAACTG
GCAAACCGAGGAACTCTTGGTATTCTTGCCACGACTCATCTCCATGCAGTTGGACGATATCAATGCCGTA
ATCATTGACCAGAGCCAAAACATCCTCCTTAGGTTGATTACGAAACACGCCAACCAAGTATTTCGGAGTG
CCTGAACTATTTTTATATGCTTTTACAAGACTTGAAATTTTCCTTGCAATAACCGGGTCAATTGTTCTCT
TTCTATTGGGCACACATATAATACCCAGCAAGTCAGCATCGGAATCCAAAGCACATTCTGCGGCCTCTGT
GCTCTGCAAGCCGCAAACTTTCACCAATGGACCAGAACTACCTGTGAAATTAATAACAGACATACTCCAA
GCTGCCTTTGTGTGCTTAATCACGTATACTCACGTGCTCAATAGTCACCAATGCCCTCCCTCTTGGCCCT
CTCCTTTTCTTTTTTCGACCGAATTAATTCTTAATCGGCAAAAAAAGAAAAGCTCCGGATCAAGATTGTA
CGTAAGGTGACAAGCTATTTTTCAATAAAGAATATCTTCCACTACTGCCATCTGGCGTCATAACTGCAAA
GTACACATATATTACGATGCTGTTCTATTAAATGCTTCCTATATTATATATATAGTAATGTCGTGATCTA
TGGTGCACTCTCAGTACAATCTGCTCTGATGCCGCATAGTTAAGCCAGCCCCGACACCCGCCAACACCCG
CTGACGCGCCCTGACGGGCTTGTCTGCTCCCGGCATCCGCTTACAGACAAGCTGTGACCGTCTCCGGGAG
CTGCATGTGTCAGAGGTTTTCACCGTCATCACCGAAACGCGCGAGACGAAAGGGCCTCGTGATACGCCTA
TTTTTATAGGTTAATGTCATGATAATAATGGTTTCTTAGACG
